Addgene plasmid #24383: pShuttle-EGFP-CLASP2 340-1084
Depositing lab: Torsten Wittmann. Depositing organization: University of California, San Francisco (UCSF). Publication: GSK3beta phosphorylation modulates CLASP-microtubule association and lamella microtubule attachment. Kumar P, Lyle KS, Gierke S, Matov A, Danuser G, Wittmann T. J Cell Biol. 2009 Mar 23. 184(6):895-908. 10.1083/jcb.200901042 PubMed 19289791.
Backbone
  Vector backbone: pShuttle-CMV
  Backbone manufacturer: Agilent Technologies
  Backbone size w/o insert (bp): 7469
  Vector type: Mammalian Expression, Adenoviral
  Selectable markers: Neomycin (select with G418)
Growth in bacteria
  Bacterial resistance: Kanamycin, 50 μg/mL
  Growth temperature: 37°C
  Growth strain: DH5alpha
  Copy number: Unknown
Gene/Insert
  Gene/Insert name: CLASP2 (340-1084) (alt name: CLASP2)
  Species: H. sapiens (human)
  Insert size (bp): 3300
  Mutation: CLASP2 deletion mutant that retains MT lattice binding and MT plus end tracking activities.
  Entrez Gene: CLASP2
  Tag / fusion protein: EGFP (N terminal on insert)
  Cloning method: Restriction Enzyme; 5′ cloning site KpnI (unknown if destroyed); 3′ cloning site NotI (unknown if destroyed)
  Sequencing primers: 5′ CMV-F, EGFP-C
Resource information
  A portion of this plasmid was derived from a plasmid made by: CLASP2 cDNA was a gift from Anna Akhmanova
Terms and licenses: Academic/Nonprofit Terms; Industry Terms: Not Available to Industry
Depositor comments: See the attached file for the old NIH reference sequence. Numbering starts at amino acid 78 and is off by 8 amino acids because of an insertion that is not accounted for.
How to cite: pShuttle-EGFP-CLASP2 340-1084 was a gift from Torsten Wittmann (Addgene plasmid # 24383 ; http://n2t.net/addgene:24383 ; RRID:Addgene_24383)
