[The description below was written by a language model from this plasmid's Addgene catalogue record, the feature table of its GenBank file and pLannotate feature annotations shown in this document.]
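Description:
pShuttle-EGFP-CLASP2 340-1084 is an adenoviral shuttle plasmid built on the pShuttle-CMV backbone, designed for both direct mammalian expression and generation of recombinant adenovirus serotype 5. It is propagated in E. coli from a high-copy ColE1/pUC-type origin under kanamycin selection, conferred by the Tn5 aminoglycoside phosphotransferase (NeoR/KanR). The catalogue entry also lists neomycin/G418 as a selectable marker, although the feature table shows no dedicated eukaryotic promoter for this gene. An f1 origin and remnants of β-lactamase and Tn5 transposase sequences are also annotated in the backbone.

The expression cassette sits just downstream of the left Ad5 inverted terminal repeat and the Ψ packaging signal. It consists of the human CMV immediate-early enhancer and promoter driving EGFP fused to the N terminus of a human CLASP2 fragment, followed by an SV40 polyadenylation signal. The fragment, nominally residues 340–1084, is a deletion mutant that retains microtubule lattice binding and plus-end tracking activities. The depositor cautions that the residue numbering follows an older reference sequence and is offset from current numbering. The catalogue gives an insert size of about 3.3 kb, roughly the combined length of the annotated EGFP and CLASP2 coding regions.

Downstream lie adenoviral segments covering protein IX and IVa2, then a right-end region with E4 ORF sequences and the second ITR. In this type of shuttle system these serve as homology arms for recombination with an adenoviral backbone plasmid, producing a packageable genome that carries the transgene. The construct suits live-cell fluorescence imaging of CLASP2–microtubule association, in line with the associated study of GSK3β regulation of CLASP binding. The accompanying GenBank record is an unannotated 869 bp partial read and adds no feature information.
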