Features (pLannotate 1.2.2; 19 found; start..end, strand, type, name):
      1..103     +  repeat_region  ITR: inverted terminal repeat of human adenovirus serotype 5 inverted
    191..341     +  misc_signal    Ad5 Ψ: packaging signal for adenovirus serotype 5
    399..702     +  enhancer       CMV enhancer: human cytomegalovirus immediate early enhancer
    703..906     +  promoter       CMV promoter: human cytomegalovirus (CMV) immediate early promoter
    952..1668    +  CDS            EGFP: EGFP is a basic (constitutively fluorescent) green fluorescent protein published in 1996, derived from Aequorea victoria. It is reported to be a rapidly-maturing weak dimer with moderate acid sensitivity.
   1684..3960    +  CDS            CLASP2 (fragment): CLAP2_HUMAN - Also known as KIAA0627. Experimental evidence at protein level: Swiss-Prot protein existence level 1. Microtubule plus-end tracking protein that promotes the stabilization of dynamic microtubules (PubMed:26003921). Involved in the nucleation of noncentrosomal microtubules originating from the trans-Golgi network (TGN). Required for the polarization of the cytoplasmic microtubule arrays in migrating cells towards the leading edge of the cell. May act at the cell cortex to enhance the frequency of rescue of depolymerizing microtubules by attaching their plus-ends to cortical platfo
   4022..4106    +  CDS            large T antigen (fragment): large T antigen from SV40 (simian virus 40)
   4129..4250    +  polyA_signal   SV40 poly(A) signal: SV40 polyadenylation signal
   4344..4763    +  CDS            IX: CAP9_ADE05 - Experimental evidence at protein level: Swiss-Prot protein existence level 1. Structural component of the virion that acts as a cement protein on the capsid exterior and forms triskelion structures consisting of three molecules that stabilize three hexon trimers at the center of each icosahedral facet and fixes the peripentonal hexons. Dispensable for assembly. During virus entry, recruits the anterograde motor kinesin-1 to the capsid docked at the nuclear pore complex thereby subjecting the docked capsid to a pulling force. The resulting tension leads to capsid disruption, disper
   4829..6163    -  CDS            IVa2: PKG1_ADE05 - Experimental evidence at protein level: Swiss-Prot protein existence level 1. Component of the packaging machinery which encapsidates the viral DNA into preformed capsids and transcriptional activator of the viral major late promoter (MLP). Binds, along with packaging proteins 2 and 3, to the specific packaging sequence on the left end of viral genomic DNA and displays ATPase activity thereby providing the power stroke of the packaging machinery. The activity of packaging protein IVa2 is stimulated by protein 33K which acts as a terminase. May be the protein that pumps DNA into th
   6536..6697    -  CDS            E4RF2_ADE02 (fragment): Protein predicted: Swiss-Prot protein existence level 4. From Human adenovirus C serotype 2 (HAdV-2) (Human adenovirus 2).
   6748..7131    -  CDS            E4RF1_ADE02: Experimental evidence at protein level: Swiss-Prot protein existence level 1. May modulate tight-junctions functions of infected cells through interactions with PDZ proteins. E4 ORF1 has ben show for Adenovirus 9 to interact with protein involved in tight junction regulation. May play a role in mTOR activation by activating PI3- kinase, thus overriding cellular checkpoint for translation. From Human adenovirus C serotype 2 (HAdV-2) (Human adenovirus 2).
   7441..7543    -  repeat_region  ITR: inverted terminal repeat of human adenovirus serotype 5 inverted
   7563..7617    +  misc_feature   bom (fragment): basis of mobility region from pBR322
   7803..8391    -  rep_origin     ori: high-copy-number ColE1/pMB1/pBR322/pUC origin of replication
   8563..8877    -  CDS            bla(M) (fragment): β-lactamase lacking the signal sequence; bla(M); allows cytosolic expression of β-lactamase
   8922..9191    +  CDS            tnpA (fragment): TN5P_ECOLX - Also known as tnp. Experimental evidence at protein level: Swiss-Prot protein existence level 1. Mediates transposition of transposon Tn5 by a 'cut and paste' mechanism. First, the monomeric transposase binds the 19 bp inverted DNA repeats flanking the transposon. Then, dimerization of the DNA- bound transposase creates a synaptic DNA complex. After nicking of the first DNA strand, excision of the transposon proceeds through a series of intermediates. The transposase then mediates the insertion of the transposon at a new site by strand transfer. The activity of the wild- type tran
   9223..10017   +  CDS            NeoR/KanR: aminoglycoside phosphotransferase from Tn5; aph(3')-II (or nptII); confers resistance to neomycin, kanamycin, and G418 (Geneticin®)
  10027..10444   -  rep_origin     f1 ori (sequence partly withheld): f1 bacteriophage origin of replication; arrow indicates direction of (+) strand synthesis
>Addgene plasmid #24383 | pShuttle-EGFP-CLASP2 340-1084 | depositor full sequence | sequence record 11406 | Author sequence
CATCATCAATAATATACCTTATTTTGGATTGAAGCCAATATGATAATGAGGGGGTGGAGTTTGTGACGTG
GCGCGGGGCGTGGGAACGGGGCGGGTGACGTAGTAGTGTGGCGGAAGTGTGATGTTGCAAGTGTGGCGGA
ACACATGTAAGCGACGGATGTGGCAAAAGTGACGTTTTTGGTGTGCGCCGGTGTACACAGGAAGTGACAA
TTTTCGCGCGGTTTTAGGCGGATGTTGTAGTAAATTTGGGCGTAACCGAGTAAGATTTGGCCATTTTCGC
GGGAAAACTGAATAAGAGGAAGTGAAATCTGAATAATTTTGTGTTACTCATAGCGCGTAATACTGTAATA
GTAATCAATTACGGGGTCATTAGTTCATAGCCCATATATGGAGTTCCGCGTTACATAACTTACGGTAAAT
GGCCCGCCTGGCTGACCGCCCAACGACCCCCGCCCATTGACGTCAATAATGACGTATGTTCCCATAGTAA
CGCCAATAGGGACTTTCCATTGACGTCAATGGGTGGAGTATTTACGGTAAACTGCCCACTTGGCAGTACA
TCAAGTGTATCATATGCCAAGTACGCCCCCTATTGACGTCAATGACGGTAAATGGCCCGCCTGGCATTAT
GCCCAGTACATGACCTTATGGGACTTTCCTACTTGGCAGTACATCTACGTATTAGTCATCGCTATTACCA
TGGTGATGCGGTTTTGGCAGTACATCAATGGGCGTGGATAGCGGTTTGACTCACGGGGATTTCCAAGTCT
CCACCCCATTGACGTCAATGGGAGTTTGTTTTGGCACCAAAATCAACGGGACTTTCCAAAATGTCGTAAC
AACTCCGCCCCATTGACGCAAATGGGCGGTAGGCGTGTACGGTGGGAGGTCTATATAAGCAGAGCTGGTT
TAGTGAACCGTCAGATCCGCTAGAGATCTGGTACCGCCACCATGGTGAGCAAGGGCGAGGAGCTGTTCAC
CGGGGTGGTGCCCATCCTGGTCGAGCTGGACGGCGACGTAAACGGCCACAAGTTCAGCGTGTCCGGCGAG
GGCGAGGGCGATGCCACCTACGGCAAGCTGACCCTGAAGTTCATCTGCACCACCGGCAAGCTGCCCGTGC
CCTGGCCCACCCTCGTGACCACCCTGACCTACGGCGTGCAGTGCTTCAGCCGCTACCCCGACCACATGAA
GCAGCACGACTTCTTCAAGTCCGCCATGCCCGAAGGCTACGTCCAGGAGCGCACCATCTTCTTCAAGGAC
GACGGCAACTACAAGACCCGCGCCGAGGTGAAGTTCGAGGGCGACACCCTGGTGAACCGCATCGAGCTGA
AGGGCATCGACTTCAAGGAGGACGGCAACATCCTGGGGCACAAGCTGGAGTACAACTACAACAGCCACAA
CGTCTATATCATGGCCGACAAGCAGAAGAACGGCATCAAGGTGAACTTCAAGATCCGCCACAACATCGAG
GACGGCAGCGTGCAGCTCGCCGACCACTACCAGCAGAACACCCCCATCGGCGACGGCCCCGTGCTGCTGC
CCGACAACCACTACCTGAGCACCCAGTCCGCCCTGAGCAAAGACCCCAACGAGAAGCGCGATCACATGGT
CCTGCTGGAGTTCGTGACCGCCGCCGGGATCACTCTCGGCATGGACGAGCTGTACAAGTACTCAGATCTC
GAGCTCAAGCTTCGAATTCATGATGCTGACGCTGAGGCCAGAGTGGAGGCAAGAAAGACATACATGGGTC
TTAGAAACCACTTTCCTGGTGAAGCTGAAACATTATATAATTCCCTTGAGCCATCTTATCAGAAGAGTCT
TCAAACTTACTTAAAGAGTTCTGGCAGTGTAGCATCTCTTCCACAATCAGACAGGTCCTCATCCAGCTCA
CAGGAAAGTCTCAATCGCCCTTTTTCTTCCAAATGGTCTACAGCAAATCCATCAACTGTGGCTGGAAGAG
TATCAGCAGGCAGCAGCAAAGCCAGTTCCCTTCCAGGAAGCCTGCAGCGTTCACGAAGTGACATTGATGT
GAATGCTGCTGCAGGTGCCAAGGCACATCATGCTGCTGGACAGTCTGTGCGAAGGGGGCGCTTAGGTGCA
GGTGCCCTGAATGCAGGTTCCTATGCGTCACTAGAGGATACTTCTGACAAGCTGGATGGAACAGCATCTG
AAGATGGCCGGGTGAGAGCAAAACTTTCAGCACCACTTGCTGGCATGGGAAATGCCAAGGCAGATTCTAG
AGGAAGAAGTCGAACAAAAATGGTGTCTCAATCACAGCCTGGTAGCCGGTCTGGGTCTCCAGGAAGAGTT
CTGACCACAACAGCCCTGTCCACTGTGAGCTCTGGTGTTCAAAGAGTCCTGGTCAATTCAGCCTCAGCAC
AAAAAAGAAGCAAGATACCACGGAGCCAGGGCTGTAGCAGAGAGGCTAGTCCATCTAGGCTTTCAGTGGC
CCGAAGCAGTCGTATTCCTCGACCAAGTGTGAGTCAAGGATGCAGCCGGGAAGCTAGTCGGGAGAGCAGC
AGAGACACAAGTCCTGTTCGCTCTTTTCAGCCCCTCGCCTCCAGACACCATTCCAGATCAACTGGTGCCC
TCTACGCCCCCGAAGTGTATGGGGCCTCAGGTCCAGGTTATGGGATCAGCCAATCAAGTCGACTGTCGTC
TTCTGTTAGTGCCATGCGAGTCCTGAACACAGGTTCTGATGTGGAGGAGGCGGTGGCAGATGCCTTGAAA
AAACCAGCTCGAAGAAGATATGAATCATATGGAATGCATTCAGATGATGACGCCAACAGCGATGCATCTA
GTGCTTGTTCAGAACGCTCCTATAGTTCTCGAAATGGTAGTATTCCTACATATATGAGGCAGACGGAAGA
TGTGGCAGAAGTCCTCAATAGATGTGCTAGTTCCAATTGGTCAGAAAGGAAAGAAGGCCTCCTAGGTCTG
CAGAACTTATTAAAAAATCAGAGAACACTAAGTCGAGTTGAACTGAAAAGATTATGTGAAATTTTCACAA
GAATGTTTGCTGACCCTCATGGCAAGAGAGTATTCAGCATGTTTTTGGAGACTCTAGTGGATTTCATACA
AGTCCACAAAGATGATCTTCAAGATTGGTTGTTTGTACTGCTGACACAACTACTAAAAAAAATGGGTGCT
GATTTGCTTGGATCTGTTCAGGCAAAAGTTCAGAAAGCCCTTGATGTTACAAGAGAGTCTTTTCCAAATG
ATCTTCAGTTCAATATTCTAATGAGATTTACAGTTGATCAGACCCAGACACCAAGCTTAAAGGTGAAGGT
TGCTATCCTTAAATACATAGAAACTCTGGCCAAACAGATGGATCCAGGAGATTTTATAAATTCCAGTGAA
ACTCGCCTAGCAGTGTCTCGGGTCATCACTTGGACAACAGAACCCAAAAGTTCTGATGTTCGGAAGGCAG
CACAGTCAGTGCTGATTTCATTATTTGAACTCAATACCCCAGAGTTTACAATGTTATTAGGAGCTTTACC
AAAAACTTTTCAGGATGGTGCTACCAAGCTTCTTCATAATCACCTTCGAAACACTGGCAATGGAACCCAG
AGTTCCATGGGGAGTCCTTTGACAAGACCAACACCACGATCACCAGCTAACTGGTCCAGTCCTCTTACTT
CTCCTACCAATACATCACAGAATACTTTATCTCCAAGTGCATTTGATTATGACACAGAAAATATGAACTC
TGAAGATATTTATAGCTCTCTTAGAGGTGTCACTGAAGCAATCCAGAATTTCAGCTTCCGTAGCCAAGAA
GATATGAATGAGCCATTGAAAAGGGATTCTAAAAAAGATGATGGCGATTCAATGTGTGGTGGTCCTGGGA
TGTCTGACCCAAGAGCAGGAGGTGATGCTACTGACTCAAGTCAAACAGCTCTTGATAATAAAGCTTCATT
GCTCCATTCAATGCCTACTCACTCCTCTCCACGCTCTCGATAGGCGGCCGCTCGAGCCTAAGCTTCTAGA
TAAGATATCCGATCCACCGGATCTAGATAACTGATCATAATCAGCCATACCACATTTGTAGAGGTTTTAC
TTGCTTTAAAAAACCTCCCACACCTCCCCCTGAACCTGAAACATAAAATGAATGCAATTGTTGTTGTTAA
CTTGTTTATTGCAGCTTATAATGGTTACAAATAAAGCAATAGCATCACAAATTTCACAAATAAAGCATTT
TTTTCACTGCATTCTAGTTGTGGTTTGTCCAAACTCATCAATGTATCTTAACGCGGATCTGGGCGTGGTT
AAGGGTGGGAAAGAATATATAAGGTGGGGGTCTTATGTAGTTTTGTATCTGTTTTGCAGCAGCCGCCGCC
GCCATGAGCACCAACTCGTTTGATGGAAGCATTGTGAGCTCATATTTGACAACGCGCATGCCCCCATGGG
CCGGGGTGCGTCAGAATGTGATGGGCTCCAGCATTGATGGTCGCCCCGTCCTGCCCGCAAACTCTACTAC
CTTGACCTACGAGACCGTGTCTGGAACGCCGTTGGAGACTGCAGCCTCCGCCGCCGCTTCAGCCGCTGCA
GCCACCGCCCGCGGGATTGTGACTGACTTTGCTTTCCTGAGCCCGCTTGCAAGCAGTGCAGCTTCCCGTT
CATCCGCCCGCGATGACAAGTTGACGGCTCTTTTGGCACAATTGGATTCTTTGACCCGGGAACTTAATGT
CGTTTCTCAGCAGCTGTTGGATCTGCGCCAGCAGGTTTCTGCCCTGAAGGCTTCCTCCCCTCCCAATGCG
GTTTAAAACATAAATAAAAAACCAGACTCTGTTTGGATTTGGATCAAGCAAGTGTCTTGCTGTCTTTATT
TAGGGGTTTTGCGCGCGCGGTAGGCCCGGGACCAGCGGTCTCGGTCGTTGAGGGTCCTGTGTATTTTTTC
CAGGACGTGGTAAAGGTGACTCTGGATGTTCAGATACATGGGCATAAGCCCGTCTCTGGGGTGGAGGTAG
CACCACTGCAGAGCTTCATGCTGCGGGGTGGTGTTGTAGATGATCCAGTCGTAGCAGGAGCGCTGGGCGT
GGTGCCTAAAAATGTCTTTCAGTAGCAAGCTGATTGCCAGGGGCAGGCCCTTGGTGTAAGTGTTTACAAA
GCGGTTAAGCTGGGATGGGTGCATACGTGGGGATATGAGATGCATCTTGGACTGTATTTTTAGGTTGGCT
ATGTTCCCAGCCATATCCCTCCGGGGATTCATGTTGTGCAGAACCACCAGCACAGTGTATCCGGTGCACT
TGGGAAATTTGTCATGTAGCTTAGAAGGAAATGCGTGGAAGAACTTGGAGACGCCCTTGTGACCTCCAAG
ATTTTCCATGCATTCGTCCATAATGATGGCAATGGGCCCACGGGCGGCGGCCTGGGCGAAGATATTTCTG
GGATCACTAACGTCATAGTTGTGTTCCAGGATGAGATCGTCATAGGCCATTTTTACAAAGCGCGGGCGGA
GGGTGCCAGACTGCGGTATAATGGTTCCATCCGGCCCAGGGGCGTAGTTACCCTCACAGATTTGCATTTC
CCACGCTTTGAGTTCAGATGGGGGGATCATGTCTACCTGCGGGGCGATGAAGAAAACGGTTTCCGGGGTA
GGGGAGATCAGCTGGGAAGAAAGCAGGTTCCTGAGCAGCTGCGACTTACCGCAGCCGGTGGGCCCGTAAA
TCACACCTATTACCGGCTGCAACTGGTAGTTAAGAGAGCTGCAGCTGCCGTCATCCCTGAGCAGGGGGGC
CACTTCGTTAAGCATGTCCCTGACTCGCATGTTTTCCCTGACCAAATCCGCCAGAAGGCGCTCGCCGCCC
AGCGATAGCAGTTCTTGCAAGGAAGCAAAGTTTTTCAACGGTTTGAGACCGTCCGCCGTAGGCATGCTTT
TGAGCGTTTGACCAAGCAGTTCCAGGCGGTCCCACAGCTCGGTCACCTGCTCTACGGCATCTCGATCCAG
CATATCTCCTCGTTTCGCGGGTTGGGGCGGCTTTCGCTGTACGGCAGTAGTCGGTGCTCGTCCAGACGGG
CCAGGGTCATGTCTTTCCACGGGCGCAGGGTCCTCGTCAGCGTAGTCTGGGTCACGGTGAAGGGGTGCGC
TCCGGGCTGCGCGCTGGCCAGGGTGCGCTTGAGGCTGGTCCTGCTGGTGCTGAAGCGCTGCCGGTCTTCG
CCCTGCGCGTCGGCCAGGTAGCATTTGACCATGGTGTCATAGTCCAGCCCCTCCGCGGCGTGGCCCTTGG
CGCGCAGCTTGCCCTTGGAGGAGGCGCCGCACGAGGGGCAGTGCAGACTTTTGAGGGCGTAGAGCTTGGG
CGCGAGAAATACCGATTCCGGGGAGTAGGCATCCGCGCCGCAGGCCCCGCAGACGGTCTCGCATTCCACG
AGCCAGGTGAGCTCTGGCCGTTCGGGGTCAAAAACCAGGTTTCCCCCATGCTTTTTGATGCGTTTCTTAC
CTCTGGTTTCCATGAGCCGGTGTCCACGCTCGGTGACGAAAAGGCTGTCCGTGTCCCCGTATACAGACTT
GAGAGGGAGTTTAAACGAATTCAATAGCTTGTTGCATGGGCGGCGATATAAAATGCAAGGTGCTGCTCAA
AAAATCAGGCAAAGCCTCGCGCAAAAAAGAAAGCACATCGTAGTCATGCTCATGCAGATAAAGGCAGGTA
AGCTCCGGAACCACCACAGAAAAAGACACCATTTTTCTCTCAAACATGTCTGCGGGTTTCTGCATAAACA
CAAAATAAAATAACAAAAAAACATTTAAACATTAGAAGCCTGTCTTACAACAGGAAAAACAACCCTTATA
AGCATAAGACGGACTACGGCCATGCCGGCGTGACCGTAAAAAAACTGGTCACCGTGATTAAAAAGCACCA
CCGACAGCTCCTCGGTCATGTCCGGAGTCATAATGTAAGACTCGGTAAACACATCAGGTTGATTCACATC
GGTCAGTGCTAAAAAGCGACCGAAATAGCCCGGGGGAATACATACCCGCAGGCGTAGAGACAACATTACA
GCCCCCATAGGAGGTATAACAAAATTAATAGGAGAGAAAAACACATAAACACCTGAAAAACCCTCCTGCC
TAGGCAAAATAGCACCCTCCCGCTCCAGAACAACATACAGCGCTTCCACAGCGGCAGCCATAACAGTCAG
CCTTACCAGTAAAAAAGAAAACCTATTAAAAAAACACCACTCGACACGGCACCAGCTCAATCAGTCACAG
TGTAAAAAAGGGCCAAGTGCAGAGCGAGTATATATAGGACTAAAAAATGACGTAACGGTTAAAGTCCACA
AAAAACACCCAGAAAACCGCACGCGAACCTACGCCCAGAAACGAAAGCCAAAAAACCCACAACTTCCTCA
AATCGTCACTTCCGTTTTCCCACGTTACGTCACTTCCCATTTTAAGAAAACTACAATTCCCAACACATAC
AAGTTACTCCGCCCTAAAACCTACGTCACCCGCCCCGTTCCCACGCCCCGCGCCACGTCACAAACTCCAC
CCCCTCATTATCATATTGGCTTCAATCCAAAATAAGGTATATTATTGATGATGTTAATTAACATGCATGG
ATCCATATGCGGTGTGAAATACCGCACAGATGCGTAAGGAGAAAATACCGCATCAGGCGCTCTTCCGCTT
CCTCGCTCACTGACTCGCTGCGCTCGGTCGTTCGGCTGCGGCGAGCGGTATCAGCTCACTCAAAGGCGGT
AATACGGTTATCCACAGAATCAGGGGATAACGCAGGAAAGAACATGTGAGCAAAAGGCCAGCAAAAGGCC
AGGAACCGTAAAAAGGCCGCGTTGCTGGCGTTTTTCCATAGGCTCCGCCCCCCTGACGAGCATCACAAAA
ATCGACGCTCAAGTCAGAGGTGGCGAAACCCGACAGGACTATAAAGATACCAGGCGTTTCCCCCTGGAAG
CTCCCTCGTGCGCTCTCCTGTTCCGACCCTGCCGCTTACCGGATACCTGTCCGCCTTTCTCCCTTCGGGA
AGCGTGGCGCTTTCTCATAGCTCACGCTGTAGGTATCTCAGTTCGGTGTAGGTCGTTCGCTCCAAGCTGG
GCTGTGTGCACGAACCCCCCGTTCAGCCCGACCGCTGCGCCTTATCCGGTAACTATCGTCTTGAGTCCAA
CCCGGTAAGACACGACTTATCGCCACTGGCAGCAGCCACTGGTAACAGGATTAGCAGAGCGAGGTATGTA
GGCGGTGCTACAGAGTTCTTGAAGTGGTGGCCTAACTACGGCTACACTAGAAGGACAGTATTTGGTATCT
GCGCTCTGCTGAAGCCAGTTACCTTCGGAAAAAGAGTTGGTAGCTCTTGATCCGGCAAACAAACCACCGC
TGGTAGCGGTGGTTTTTTTGTTTGCAAGCAGCAGATTACGCGCAGAAAAAAAGGATCTCAAGAAGATCCT
TTGATCTTTTCTACGGGGTCTGACGCTCAGTGGAACGAAAACTCACGTTAAGGGATTTTGGTCATGAGAT
TATCAAAAAGGATCTTCACCTAGATCCTTTTAAATTAAAAATGAAGTTTTAAATCAATCTAAAGTATATA
TGAGTAAACTTGGTCTGACAGTTACCAATGCTTAATCAGTGAGGCACCTATCTCAGCGATCTGTCTATTT
CGTTCATCCATAGTTGCCTGACTCCCCGTCGTGTAGATAACTACGATACGGGAGGGCTTACCATCTGGCC
CCAGTGCTGCAATGATACCGCGAGACCCACGCTCACCGGCTCCAGATTTATCAGCAATAAACCAGCCAGC
CGGAAGGGCCGAGCGCAGAAGTGGTCCTGCAACTTTATCCGCCTCCATCCAGTCTATTAATTGTTGCCGG
GAAGCTAGAGTAAGTAGTTCGCCAGTTAATAGTTTGCGCAACGTTGTTGCCATTGCTGCAGCCATGAGAT
TATCAAAAAGGATCTTCACCTAGATCCTTTTCACGTAGAAAGCCAGTCCGCAGAAACGGTGCTGACCCCG
GATGAATGTCAGCTACTGGGCTATCTGGACAAGGGAAAACGCAAGCGCAAAGAGAAAGCAGGTAGCTTGC
AGTGGGCTTACATGGCGATAGCTAGACTGGGCGGTTTTATGGACAGCAAGCGAACCGGAATTGCCAGCTG
GGGCGCCCTCTGGTAAGGTTGGGAAGCCCTGCAAAGTAAACTGGATGGCTTTCTTGCCGCCAAGGATCTG
ATGGCGCAGGGGATCAAGCTCTGATCAAGAGACAGGATGAGGATCGTTTCGCATGATTGAACAAGATGGA
TTGCACGCAGGTTCTCCGGCCGCTTGGGTGGAGAGGCTATTCGGCTATGACTGGGCACAACAGACAATCG
GCTGCTCTGATGCCGCCGTGTTCCGGCTGTCAGCGCAGGGGCGCCCGGTTCTTTTTGTCAAGACCGACCT
GTCCGGTGCCCTGAATGAACTGCAAGACGAGGCAGCGCGGCTATCGTGGCTGGCCACGACGGGCGTTCCT
TGCGCAGCTGTGCTCGACGTTGTCACTGAAGCGGGAAGGGACTGGCTGCTATTGGGCGAAGTGCCGGGGC
AGGATCTCCTGTCATCTCACCTTGCTCCTGCCGAGAAAGTATCCATCATGGCTGATGCAATGCGGCGGCT
GCATACGCTTGATCCGGCTACCTGCCCATTCGACCACCAAGCGAAACATCGCATCGAGCGAGCACGTACT
CGGATGGAAGCCGGTCTTGTCGATCAGGATGATCTGGACGAAGAGCATCAGGGGCTCGCGCCAGCCGAAC
TGTTCGCCAGGCTCAAGGCGAGCATGCCCGACGGCGAGGATCTCGTCGTGACCCATGGCGATGCCTGCTT
GCCGAATATCATGGTGGAAAATGGCCGCTTTTCTGGATTCATCGACTGTGGCCGGCTGGGTGTGGCGGAC
CGCTATCAGGACATAGCGTTGGCTACCCGTGATATTGCTGAAGAGCTTGGCGGCGAATGGGCTGACCGCT
TCCTCGTGCTTTACGGTATCGCCGCTCCCGATTCGCAGCGCATCGCCTTCTATCGCCTTCTTGACGAGTT
CTTCTGAATTTTGTTAAAATTTTTGTTAAATCAGCTCATTTTTTAACCAATAGGCCGAAATCGGCACCAT
CCCTTATAAATCAAAAGAATAGACCGAGATAGGGT
[37 nt withheld, positions 10116-10152]
AAAGAACGTGGACTCCAACGTCAAAGG
[49 nt withheld, positions 10180-10228]
TAATCAAGTTTTTTGTGGTCGAGGTGCCGTAAAGAT
[56 nt withheld, positions 10265-10320]
G
[95 nt withheld, positions 10322-10416]
GCGCTTAATGCGCCGCTACAGGGCGCGTCCATTCGCCATTCAGGATCGAATTAATTCTTAATTAA
