LOCUS       Exported 869 bp ds-DNA linear SYN 12-JUN-2021
DEFINITION  synthetic linear DNA
ACCESSION   .
VERSION     .
KEYWORDS    pShuttle-EGFP-CLASP2 340-1084
SOURCE      synthetic DNA construct
  ORGANISM  synthetic DNA construct
REFERENCE   1 (bases 1 to 869)
  AUTHORS   Kumar P, Lyle KS, Gierke S, Matov A, Danuser G, Wittmann T
  TITLE     GSK3beta phosphorylation modulates CLASP-microtubule association and
            lamella microtubule attachment.
  JOURNAL   J Cell Biol. 2009 Mar 23. 184(6):895-908.
  PUBMED    19289791
REFERENCE   2 (bases 1 to 869)
  AUTHORS   .
  TITLE     Direct Submission
  JOURNAL   Exported Jun 12, 2021 from SnapGene Server 1.1.58
            http://www.snapgene.com
FEATURES             Location/Qualifiers
     source          1..869
                     /organism="synthetic DNA construct"
                     /mol_type="other DNA"
ORIGIN
        1 ccataacctg gacctgaggc cccatacact tcgggggcgt agagggcacc agttgatctg
       61 gaatggtgtc tggaggcgag gggctgaaaa gagcgaacag gacttgtgtc tctgctgctc
      121 tcccgactag cttcccggct gcatccttga ctcacacttg gtcgaggaat acgactgctt
      181 cgggccactg aaagcctaga tggactagcc tctctgctac agccctggct ccgtggtatc
      241 ttgcttcttt tttgtgctga ggctgaattg accaggactc tttgaacacc agagctcaca
      301 gtggacaggg ctgttgtggt cagaactctt cctggagacc cagaccggct accaggctgt
      361 gattgagaca ccatttttgt tcgacttctt cctctagaat ctgccttggc atttcccatg
      421 ccagcaagtg gtgctgaaag ttttgctctc acccggccat cttcagatgc tgttccatcc
      481 agcttgtcag aagtatcctc tagtgacgca taggaacctg cattcagggc acctgcacct
      541 aagcgcccgc ttcgcacaga ctgtccagca gcatgatgtg ccttggcacc tgcagcagca
      601 ttcacatcaa tgtcacttcg tgaacgctgc aggcttcctg gaagggaact ggctttgctg
      661 ctgcctgctg atactcttcc agccacagtt gatggatttg ctgtagacca tttggaagaa
      721 aaagggcgat tgagactttc ctgtgagctg gatgaggacc tgtctgattg tggaagagat
      781 gctacactgc cagaactctt taagtaagtt tgaagactct tctgataaga tggctcaagg
      841 gaattatata atgtttcagc ttcaccagg
//
