>Addgene plasmid #24383 | pShuttle-EGFP-CLASP2 340-1084 | addgene partial sequence | sequence record 30432 | 24383 with hCLASP2-Fwd2 5'-AAAAATGGGTGCTGATTTGC
CAGAGAGTCTTTTCCAAATGATCTTCAGTTCAATATTCTAATGAGATTTACAGTTGATCAGACCCAGACA
CCAAGCTTAAAGGTGAAGGTTGCTATCCTTAAATACATAGAAACTCTGGCCAAACAGATGGATCCAGGAG
ATTTTATAAATTCCAGTGAAACTCGCCTAGCAGTGTCTCGGGTCATCACTTGGACAACAGAACCCAAAAG
TTCTGATGTTCGGAAGGCAGCACAGTCAGTGCTGATTTCATTATTTGAACTCAATACCCCAGAGTTTACA
ATGTTATTAGGAGCTTTACCAAAAACTTTTCAGGATGGTGCTACCAAGCTTCTTCATAATCACCTTCGAA
ACACTGGCAATGGAACCCAGAGTTCCATGGGGAGTCCTTTGACAAGACCAACACCACGATCACCAGCTAA
CTGGTCCAGTCCTCTTACTTCTCCTACCAATACATCACAGAATACTTTATCTCCAAGTGCATTTGATTAT
GACACAGAAAATATGAACTCTGAAGATATTTATAGCTCTCTTAGAGGTGTCACTGAAGCAATCCAGAATT
TCAGCTTCCGTAGCCAAGAAGATATGAATGAGCCATTGAAAAGGGATTCTAAAAAAGATGATGGCGATTC
AATGTGTGGTGGTCCTGGGATGTCTGACCCAAGAGCAGGAGGTGATGCTACTGACTCAAGTCAAACAGCT
CTTGATAATAAAGCTTCATTGCTCCATTCAATGCCTACTCACTCCTCTCCACGCTCTCGATAGGCGGCCG
CTCGAGCCTAAGCTTCTAGATAAGATATCCGATCCACCGGATCTAGATAACTGATCATAATCAGCCATAC
CACATTTGTAGAGGTTTTACTTGCTTTAAAAAACCTCCCACACTCCCTGACGACTAA
