>Addgene plasmid #24383 | pShuttle-EGFP-CLASP2 340-1084 | addgene partial sequence | sequence record 30433 | 24383 with hCLASP2-F (CCGAAGCAGTCGTATTCCTC)
AGCTGTCGGGAGAGCAGCAGAGACACAAGTTCCTGTTCGCTCTTTTCAGCCCCTCGCCTCCAGACACCAT
TCCAGATCAACTGGTGCCCTCTACGCCCCCGAAGTGTATGGGGCCTCAGGTCCAGGTTATGGGATCAGCC
AATCAAGTCGACTGTCGTCTTCTGTTAGTGCCATGCGAGTCCTGAACACAGGTTCTGATGTGGAGGAGGC
GGTGGCAGATGCCTTGAAAAAACCAGCTCGAAGAAGATATGAATCATATGGAATGCATTCAGATGATGAC
GCCAACAGCGATGCATCTAGTGCTTGTTCAGAACGCTCCTATAGTTCTCGAAATGGTAGTATTCCTACAT
ATATGAGGCAGACGGAAGATGTGGCAGAAGTCCTCAATAGATGTGCTAGTTCCAATTGGTCAGAAAGGAA
AGAAGGCCTCCTAGGTCTGCAGAACTTATTAAAAAATCAGAGAACACTAAGTCGAGTTGAACTGAAAAGA
TTATGTGAAATTTTCACAAGAATGTTTGCTGACCCTCATGGCAAGAGAGTATTCAGCATGTTTTTGGAGA
CTCTAGTGGATTTCATACAAGTCCACAAAGATGATCTTCAAGATTGGTTGTTTGTACTGCTGACACAACT
ACTAAAAAAAATGGGTGCTGATTTGCTTGGATCTGTTCAGGCAAAAGTTCAGAAAGCCCTTGATGTTACA
AGAGAGTCTTTTCCAAATGATCTTCAGTTCAATATTCTAATGAGATTTACAGTTGATCAGACCCAGACAC
CAAGCTTAAAGGTGAAGGTTGCTATCCTTAAATACATAGAAACTCTGGCCAAACAGATGGATCCAGGAGA
TTTTATAAATTCCAGTGAAACTCGCCTAGCAGTGTCTCGGGTCATCACTTGGACAACAGAC
